>Addgene plasmid #204725 | iF51 PB-Zim3-dCas9-mScarlet-Hygro-Neo-SnapTag | addgene full sequence | sequence record 403322 | Addgene NGS Result
ATTAAGGCCGTGGAGGCCTTTTCCCCGTATCCCCCCAGGTGTCTGCAGGCTCAAAGAGCAGCGAGAAGCG
TTCAGAGGAAAGCGATCCCGTGCCACCTTCCCCGTGCCCGGGCTGTCCCCGCACGCTGCCGGCTCGGGGA
TGCGGGGGGAGCGCCGGACCGGAGCGGAGCCCCGGGCGGCTCGCTGCTGCCCCCTAGCGGGGGAGGGACG
TAATTACATCCCTGGGGGCTTTGGGGGGGGGCTGTCCCTCATAAAAGTTTTGTTACTTTATAGAAGAAAT
TTTGAGTTTTTGTTTTTTTTAATAAATAAATAAACATAAATAAATTGTTTGTTGAATTTATTATTAGTAT
GTAAGTGTAAATATAATAAAACTTAATATCTATTCAAATTAATAAATAAACCTCGATATACAGACCGATA
AAACACATGCGTCAATTTTACACATGATTATCTTTAACGTACGTCACAATATGATTATCTTTCTAGGGTT
AATCTAGCTGCGTGTTCTGCAGCGTGTCGAGCATCTTCATCTGCTCCATCACGCTGTAAAACACATTTGC
ACCGCGAGTCTGCCCGTCCTCCACGGGTTCAAAAACGTGAATGAACGAGGCGCGCTCACTGGCCGTCGTT
TTACAACGTCGTGACTGGGAAAACCCTGGCGTTACCCAACTTAATCGCCTTGCAGCACATCCCCCTTTCG
CCAGCTGGCGTAATAGCGAAGAGGCCCGCACCGATCGCCCTTCCCAACAGTTGCGCAGCCTGAATGGCGA
ATGGG
[124 nt withheld, positions 776-899]
C
[91 nt withheld, positions 901-991]
A
[49 nt withheld, positions 993-1041]
CCTTTGACGTTGGAGTCCACGTTCTTT
[37 nt withheld, positions 1069-1105]
ACCCTATCTCGGTCTATTCTTTTGATTTATAAGGGATTTTGCCGATTTCGGCCTATTGGTTAAAAAATGA
GCTGATTTAACAAAAATTTAACGCGAATTTTAACAAAATATTAACGCTTACAATTTAGGTGGCACTTTTC
GGGGAAATGTGCGCGGAACCCCTATTTGTTTATTTTTCTAAATACATTCAAATATGTATCCGCTCATGAG
ACAATAACCCTGATAAATGCTTCAATAATATTGAAAAAGGAAGAGTATGAGTATTCAACATTTCCGTGTC
GCCCTTATTCCCTTTTTTGCGGCATTTTGCCTTCCTGTTTTTGCTCACCCAGAAACGCTGGTGAAAGTAA
AAGATGCTGAAGATCAGTTGGGTGCACGAGTGGGTTACATCGAACTGGATCTCAACAGCGGTAAGATCCT
TGAGAGTTTTCGCCCCGAAGAACGTTTTCCAATGATGAGCACTTTTAAAGTTCTGCTATGTGGCGCGGTA
TTATCCCGTATTGACGCCGGGCAAGAGCAACTCGGTCGCCGCATACACTATTCTCAGAATGACTTGGTTG
AGTACTCACCAGTCACAGAAAAGCATCTTACGGATGGCATGACAGTAAGAGAATTATGCAGTGCTGCCAT
AACCATGAGTGATAACACTGCGGCCAACTTACTTCTGACAACGATCGGAGGACCGAAGGAGCTAACCGCT
TTTTTGCACAACATGGGGGATCATGTAACTCGCCTTGATCGTTGGGAACCGGAGCTGAATGAAGCCATAC
CAAACGACGAGCGTGACACCACGATGCCTGTAGCAATGGCAACAACGTTGCGCAAACTATTAACTGGCGA
ACTACTTACTCTAGCTTCCCGGCAACAATTAATAGACTGGATGGAGGCGGATAAAGTTGCAGGACCACTT
CTGCGCTCGGCCCTTCCGGCTGGCTGGTTTATTGCTGATAAATCTGGAGCCGGTGAGCGTGGGTCTCGCG
GTATCATTGCAGCACTGGGGCCAGATGGTAAGCCCTCCCGTATCGTAGTTATCTACACGACGGGGAGTCA
GGCAACTATGGATGAACGAAATAGACAGATCGCTGAGATAGGTGCCTCACTGATTAAGCATTGGTAACTG
TCAGACCAAGTTTACTCATATATACTTTAGATTGATTTAAAACTTCATTTTTAATTTAAAAGGATCTAGG
TGAAGATCCTTTTTGATAATCTCATGACCAAAATCCCTTAACGTGAGTTTTCGTTCCACTGAGCGTCAGA
CCCCGTAGAAAAGATCAAAGGATCTTCTTGAGATCCTTTTTTTCTGCGCGTAATCTGCTGCTTGCAAACA
AAAAAACCACCGCTACCAGCGGTGGTTTGTTTGCCGGATCAAGAGCTACCAACTCTTTTTCCGAAGGTAA
CTGGCTTCAGCAGAGCGCAGATACCAAATACTGTCCTTCTAGTGTAGCCGTAGTTAGGCCACCACTTCAA
GAACTCTGTAGCACCGCCTACATACCTCGCTCTGCTAATCCTGTTACCAGTGGCTGCTGCCAGTGGCGAT
AAGTCGTGTCTTACCGGGTTGGACTCAAGACGATAGTTACCGGATAAGGCGCAGCGGTCGGGCTGAACGG
GGGGTTCGTGCACACAGCCCAGCTTGGAGCGAACGACCTACACCGAACTGAGATACCTACAGCGTGAGCT
ATGAGAAAGCGCCACGCTTCCCGAAGGGAGAAAGGCGGACAGGTATCCGGTAAGCGGCAGGGTCGGAACA
GGAGAGCGCACGAGGGAGCTTCCAGGGGGAAACGCCTGGTATCTTTATAGTCCTGTCGGGTTTCGCCACC
TCTGACTTGAGCGTCGATTTTTGTGATGCTCGTCAGGGGGGCGGAGCCTATGGAAAAACGCCAGCAACGC
GGCCTTTTTACGGTTCCTGGCCTTTTGCTGGCCTTTTGCTCACATGTTCTTTCCTGCGTTATCCCCTGAT
TCTGTGGATAACCGTATTACCGCCTTTGAGTGAGCTGATACCGCTCGCCGCAGCCGAACGACCGAGCGCA
GCGAGTCAGTGAGCGAGGAAGCGGAAGAGCGCCCAATACGCAAACCGCCTCTCCCCGCGCGTTGGCCGAT
TCATTAATGCAGCTGGCACGACAGGTTTCCCGACTGGAAAGCGGGCAGTGAGCGCAACGCAATTAATGTG
AGTTAGCTCACTCATTAGGCACCCCAGGCTTTACACTTTATGCTTCCGGCTCGTATGTTGTGTGGAATTG
TGAGCGGATAACAATTTCACACAGGAAACAGCTATGACCATGATTACGCCAAGCGCGCCCGCCGGGTAAC
TCACGGGGTATCCATGTCCATTTCTGCGGCATCCAGCCAGGATACCCGTCCTCGCTGACGTAATATCCCA
GCGCCGCACCGCTGTCATTAATCTGCACACCGGCACGGCAGTTCCGGCTGTCGCCGGTATTGTTCGGGTT
GCTGATGCGCTTCGGGCTGACCATCCGGAACTGTGTCCGGAAAAGCCGCGACGAACTGGTATCCCAGGTG
GCCTGAACGAACAGTTCACCGTTAAAGGCGTGCATGGCCACACCTTCCCGAATCATCATGGTAAACGTGC
GTTTTCGCTCAACGTCAATGCAGCAGCAGTCATCCTCGGCAAACTCTTTCCATGCCGCTTCAACCTCGCG
GGAAAAGGCACGGGCTTCTTCCTCCCCGATGCCCAGATAGCGCCAGCTTGGGCGATGACTGAGCCGGAAA
AAAGACCCGACGATATGATCCTGATGCAGCTAGATTAACCCTAGAAAGATAGTCTGCGTAAAATTGACGC
ATGCATTCTTGAAATATTGCTCTCTCTTTCTAAATAGCGCGAATCCGTCGCTGTGCATTTAGGACATCTC
AGTCGCCGCTTGGAGCTCCCGTGAGGCGTGCTTGTCAATGCGGTAAGTGTCACTGATTTTGAACTATAAC
GACCGCGTGAGTCAAAATGACGCATGATTATCTTTTACGTGACTTTTAAGATTTAACTCATACGATAATT
ATATTGTTATTTCATGTTCTACTTACGTGATAACTTATTATATATATATTTTCTTGTTATAGAATCAGGG
ACAGCCCCCCCCCAAAGCCCCCAGGGATGTAATTACGTCCCTCCCCCGCTAGGGGGCAGCAGCGAGCCGC
CCGGGGCTCCGCTCCGGTCCGGCGCTCCCCCCGCATCCCCGAGCCGGCAGCGTGCGGGGACAGCCCGGGC
ACGGGGAAGGTGGCACGGGATCGCTTTCCTCTGAACGCTTCTCGCTGCTCTTTGAGCCTGCAGACACCTG
GGGGGATACGGGGAAAAAGCCATACCAAATAACTTCGTATAATGTATGCTATACGAAGTTATCCATAGAG
CCCACCGCATCCCCAGCATGCCTGCTATTGTCTTCCCAATCCTCCCCCTTGCTGTCCTGCCCCACCCCAC
CCCCCAGAATAGAATGACACCTACTCAGACAATGCGATGCAATTTCCTCATTTTATTAGGAAAGGACAGT
GGGAGTGGCACCTTCCAGGGTCAAGGAAGGCACGGGGGAGGGGCAAACAACAGATGGCTGGCAACTAGAA
GGCACAGAATTCCTAACCCAGCCCGGGTTTTCCAAGGCGATGCCCCTCATGAGCCAGGAGCCATTCCTTC
ACAGCAAGTCCTCCTTCGTATCCTCCGACGTCCAAGTCGCCTTGGACCACCCGATGGCACGGAATGAGTA
TTGGGACTGGGTTTCCAGACAACGCCGTTTTTACTGCCGCCGTTGCGGCAGGATTCCCAGCCAAGGCCGC
CAGATGACTATAGCTGATTACCTCGCCAAATTTCACTACCTTCAAGAGCTTCCACAATACCTGTCTTGTG
AATGACTCTTGCTGGAAGACAGGATGATGGAGCGCCGGTACTGGGAACTCTTCTATGGCCTCGGGTTGGT
GGAAGTAGGCGTTCAACCAGGCTGTCGCTTGCATGAGAGGTTCTGGACCGCCAAGTACCGCGGCGGGCGC
AGGCACCTCTACCGCGTCCGCGGCGCTGGTCCCCTTCCCAAGGAAAATAATCCGGTGAAGCCCCTGTTCA
CATCCTGACAGTTCCAGCTTACCAAGAGGACTGTCCAAGGTAGTGCGTTTCATCTCGCAGTCCTTATCCA
TGAATTCGGGACCTGGATTCTCTTCGACATCCCCGCAAGTCAGGAGAGAGCCCCGACCCTCAAAAAACTC
GTCGAGGAGCCTGTAGAATGCAATCCTTTGGCTGTCAGGTGCAGCAATCCCGTACAATACAAGAAATCGG
TCGGCCCATTCCCCACCCAGCTCCTCGGCAATATCCCTGGTTGCAAGAGCGATGTCCTGGTACCGGTCAG
CGACACCGAGTCTCCCGCAGTCTATGAACCCGGAAAATCTACCATTCTCGACCATAATATTTGGAAGGCA
TGCATCGCCATGCGTAACAACCAAGTCCTCACCATCTGGCATCCGTGCTTTAAGTCTTGCAAACAACTCC
GCGGGGGCGAGACCCTGATGTTCCTCATCCAAGTCATCCTGGTCTACAAGACCAGCCTCCATTCGGGTTC
TAGCTCTCTCGATCCGATGTTTCGCTTGGTGGTCAAACGGGCAAGTCGCAGGGTCAAGCGTATGGAGGCG
GCGCATAGCATCAGCCATAATAGACACCTTTTCTGCAGGGGCAAGGTGGCTTGAGAGCAAGTCTTGTCCA
GGTACCTCACCCAACAAAAGCCAATCTCTCCCGGCCTCTGTCACAACGTCGAGAACCGCGGCGCAGGGTA
CCCCCGTGGTCGCAAGCCAAGAGAGGCGAGCCGCTTCGTCTTGAAGCTCATTGAGGGCACCGCTCAAATC
GGTTTTAACAAAAAGAACTGGGCGGCCTTGAGCGGAGAGTCGAAAAACGGCGGCATCACTACACCCTATT
GTCTGCTGAGCCCAATCGTAACCGAACAGTCTTTCAACCCATGCAGCCGGTGATCCAGCATGGAGCCCGT
CTTGTTCGATCATCGGTCCCGGATTCTCTTCCACATCTCCACAGGTAAGGAGAGAACCTCGTCCCTCCTC
TTTAGCTCGCGGGCGAGTAGAAGGCCGGCGATTACCTGAATCCGCCAATACCTCGACGCAGCCGTCGGTC
CATACAGCCGCACTCCTTCGAGCTATCTGTGTTCTGCCGACGGTACCGGCTCCACTCCTTACTATTGCAT
CACACCTACCTTGAGCCCACGCCGCATCATCGAAGTTCCCATCTACGAGTGACTGATAGAGCTGATCCAG
TCCAATCCTCAACATGTACGCGCGCAATCTCGGACTACCTGCCAATTCAGGATGGCGTCGCTCAAAATAC
CTCGTTTGTTGCTCCATGCATGCGAGCCAGGGCCGCCAGAAAAATATATTTGCTACCTCATATTGTGAGT
CGCCGAACATCGCCTCTGACCAGTCTATAACAGCGGTTATCCGCCCATTATCCGTCAAAACGTTATTTGA
ACCGAAGTCAGCGTGAACCAAGTGGCGTACCTCAGGACAGTCTTCTGCCCAGAGCATCAGTTCATCAAGC
GCTTGCGCGACTGAGGCAGAAACCGTATCATCCATTACCGTTTGCCAATGGTAGACGTGCGGATCTGCAA
TGGCGCAGATGAAGTCTCTCCAAGTCGTGTATTGGCCTATGCCTTGCGGACCAAAGGGGCCGAATCCGGA
CGTCTGAGAGAGATCAGCCGCGGCTATGGCATCCATAGCTTCAGCGACCGGTTGGAGAACGGCTGGAAGC
TCGGTTTCCGGCAGATCCTGAAGTGTAACCCCCTGAGCGCGGCGACTGATGCAGTAAGTCAGGCTCTCAG
AAAATTCACCAATATCCAATACTTCGGGAATGGGGAGTGCAGCGGAAGCGAAGTGTCTATATACATACCT
GTCCTTGTAGAATCCGTCTGCGCAGGAGTTCACCCTGAGGACATAGCCCCTCCCCCCTACATCAAAGGAG
AAGGCTCGGGACTCCTCTCCTTCTGAAAGCTGCATCAGATCGCTAACTGAATCAAATTTTTCTATCAAGA
ACTTTTCAACAGATGTTGCAGTCAACTCTGGCTTCTTCATGGTGGCGGCGGCCGCAAATCACGACACCTG
AAATGGAAGAAAAAAACTTTGAACCACTGTCTGAGGCTTGAGAATGAACCAAGATCCAAACTCAAAAAGG
GCAAATTCCAAGGAGAATTACATCAAGTGCCAAGCTGGCCTAACTTCAGTCTCCACCCACTCAGTGTGGG
GAAACTCCATCGCATAAAACCCCTCCCCCCAACCTAAAGACGACGTACTCCAAAAGCGCGAGAACTAATC
GAGGTGCCTGGACGGCGCCCGGTACTCCGTGGAGTCACATGAAGCGACGGCTGAGGACGGAAAGGCCCTT
TTCCTTTGTGTGGGTGACTCACCCGCCCGCTCTCCCGAGCGCCGCGTCCTCCATTTTGAGCTCCCTGCAG
CAGGGCCGGGAAGCGGCCATCTTTCCGCTCACGCAACTGGTGCCGACCGGGCCAGCCTTGCCGCCCAGGG
CGGGGCGATACACGGCGGCGCGAGGCCAGGCACCAGAGCAGGCCGGCCAGCTTGAGACTACCCCCGTCCG
ATTCTCGGTGGCCGCGCTCGCAGGCCCCGCCTCGCCGAACATGTGCGCTGGGACGCACGGGCCCCGTCGC
CGCCCGCGGCCCCAAAAACCGAAATACCAGTGTGCAGATCTTGGCCCGCATTTACAAGACTATCTTGCCA
GAAAAAAAGCGTCGCAGCAGGTCATCAAAAATTTTAAATGGCTAGAGACTTATCGAAAGCAGCGAGACAG
GCGCGAAGGTGCCACCAGATTCGCACGCGGCGGCCCCAGCGCCCAGGCCAGGCCTCAACTCAAGCACGAG
GCGAAGGGGCTCCTTAAGCGCAAGGCCTCGAACTCTCCCACCCACTTCCAACCCGAAGCTCGGGATCAAG
AATCACGTACTGCAGCCAGGTGGAAGTAATTCAAGGCACGCAAGGGCCATAACCCGTAAAGAGGCCAGGC
CCGCGGGAACCACACACGGCACTTACCTGTGTTCTGGCGGCAAACCCGTTGCGAAAAAGAACGTTCACGG
CGACTACTGCACTTATATACGGTTCTCCCCCACCCTCGGGAAAAAGGCGGAGCCAGTACACGACATCACT
TTCCCAGTTTACCCCGCGCCACCTTCTCTAGGCACCGGTTCAATTGCCGACCCCTCCCCCCAACTTCTCG
GGGACTGTGGGCGATGTGCGCTCTGCCCATAACTTCGTATAATGTATGCTATACGAAGTTATAATATTCT
CACTGACTCCGTCCTGGAGTTGGATGAGAGATAATGGCCTTACGTTGTGCCAGGGGAGGGTCGGGCTGGA
TTTAGCAAGATTTACCTTCTCCAAAGAGCGGTGCTGCAGTGGCACAGCTGCCCACGGAGGTGGGGGGGTC
ACCGTCCCTGGAGGTGATGAAGAACTGTGGGGATGTGGCACTGAGGGACATGGCCAGTGGGCACGGTGGG
TGGGTTGGGGTTGGTCTTGGGGATCTTGGAGGGCTTTTCCAGCCTTCATGATTTGACGATTGTATGAACA
TCTACATGGCAATTCTCCAGCTGCCTGTCCCAGTCCTACTGACCCAGCTGTATCTCTCCAGGCAAGCTCT
TCCACCCCTTCTGCTTGCATCCAGACACCATCAAACATGCAGGCTCAGACACAGGGACCAGCAGTGTCTG
TGGCCTTTTTGTGCTCCTCTCCATGCTGGGTTTTAACTTGCTCTTTGTCCTTCTATCCTATCTTCTTATC
CTTAAGGCTGTTCTGAACGCTGTGACTTGGAGAGTGTCCCAGAGCCCTCAACACCTGCATGTCCCACGTC
CATGCTGTCCTGCACTTCCTTATCCCCAAGATCTGCCTCTCCGTGATGCACTGAATTGGCAAACATGTGT
CACCCCAGACCAACAATGTCACAGCAAACTCCCCCTTGATAGGACAAGGGGGAATGGCTTTACACTGAGA
CAGGGGAGGTTTGGGTTGGATATGAGGAGGCAGTTTTTCCCCCAGAGGGTGGTGACGCACTGAACAGGTT
GCCCAAGGAGGCTGTGGATGCCCCATCCCTGCAGGCATTCAAGGCCAGGCTGGATGTGGCTCTGGGCAGC
CTGGGCTGCTGGTTGATGACCCTGCACATAGCAGGGGGTTGGATCTGGATGAGCACTGTGCTCCTTTGCA
ACCCAGGCCGTTCTATGATTCTGTCATTCTAAATCTCTCTTTCAGCCTAAAGCTTTTTCCCCGTATCCCC
CCAGGTGTCTGCAGGCTCAAAGAGCAGCGAGAAGCGTTCAGAGGAAAGCGATCCCGTGCCACCTTCCCCG
TGCCCGGGCTGTCCCCGCACGCTGCCGGCTCGGGGATGCGGGGGGAGCGCCGGACCGGAGCGGAGCCCCG
GGCGGCTCGCTGCTGCCCCCTAGCGGGGGAGGGACGTAATTACATCCCTGGGGGCTTTGGGGGGGGGCTG
TCCCCGTGAGCTCCACGTGCCTAGGGCACACGACCACAATTCCACTGAAAGCATTTTAATACGGAACTTG
TCACTCCCAGGGAGCCTCCGCTCAGCCGGCAGTTGGTTCATTTCAATCCCCACGACAACCCTTCAAAGTG
CAGGGCAGACAGCAGGTGGCTCTGCCCAGGCGCCTGGATCACAGCCCGGCCTGCAGCCCTCACCTGGGCG
CGGGGAGACCCTGAGGACGCTCCTCCAGGCGGCGCTGGCCGGGGCCTGCGGACACGGACGGGCGGGCTGA
GCTCCGGGACCCCTCCCCGCGCCCCGCACCCCGCACCCCGCACCCCGCACCCCGCACCCGGCGCTCACCC
GTCCCAGCCCCGCCGCCCGCAGCCCCAGCTGCAACGCAGCCACCGCCGCCATCGCACCCGGCCCCGCGGG
CGCTTCCGGGACGCAGGAGGCATCTGCATCCGGGGCGCCGCTGAGTCCCGCCCAGAGCCCCGCCCCCGGC
TCCAGGTTCTGCGAGCGGCTTCCGCCGGGCTGCTCCGCGGGCGCGTCGGCCATGAGCGAGTTGCCGGGCG
ACGTGCGGGCGTTTCTGCGGGAGCACCCGAGCCTGCGGCTCCAGACGGACGCCCGCAAGGTTCGCAGCGC
GGGAGGGGAACGGAGTGGCGGAGAAGGGCGCAGTTGGGATGAGGGGCTGAGGGGAGGGCAGGGGAGAGGA
GAGGGCAGGGGAGAGGGGAGAGGGGAGAGCAGGAGAGAGGGGAAGGCAGGGGAGAGGGCGCGGCGGGATC
AGGGGAGGAGAGGGAAGGGGGCGCGGCAGGAGGGGGCACCAGGGAGCGGAGCCCTGGCCCTCCTGACGTC
CTGCCCGCCCACGCGTCCGCAGGTGAGGTGCATCCTGACAGGTCACGAGCTGCCCTGCCGCCTGCCGGAG
CTCCAGGTCTACACCCGCGGCAAAAAGTACCAGCGGCTGGTCCGCGCCTCCCCGGCCTTCGACTATGCAG
AGTTCGAGCCGCACATCGTGCCCAGCACCAAGAACCCGTAGGTGGTCGGCGCGCCGACATTGATTATTGA
CTAGTTATTAATAGTAATCAATTACGGGGTCATTAGTTCATAGCCCATATATGGAGTTCCGCGTTACATA
ACTTACGGTAAATGGCCCGCCTGGCTGACCGCCCAACGACCCCCGCCCATTGACGTCAATAATGACGTAT
GTTCCCATAGTAACGCCAATAGGGACTTTCCATTGACGTCAATGGGTGGAGTATTTACGGTAAACTGCCC
ACTTGGCAGTACATCAAGTGTATCATATGCCAAGTACGCCCCCTATTGACGTCAATGACGGTAAATGGCC
CGCCTGGCATTATGCCCAGTACATGACCTTATGGGACTTTCCTACTTGGCAGTACATCTACGTATTAGTC
ATCGCTATTACCATGGTCGAGGTGAGCCCCACGTTCTGCTTCACTCTCCCCATCTCCCCCCCCTCCCCAC
CCCCAATTTTGTATTTATTTATTTTTTAATTATTTTGTGCAGCGATGGGGGCGGGGGGGGGGGGGGGCGC
GCGCCAGGCGGGGCGGGGCGGGGCGAGGGGCGGGGCGGGGCGAGGCGGAGAGGTGCGGCGGCAGCCAATC
AGAGCGGCGCGCTCCGAAAGTTTCCTTTTATGGCGAGGCGGCGGCGGCGGCGGCCCTATAAAAAGCGAAG
CGCGCGGCGGGCGGGAGTCGCTGCGCGCTGCCTTCGCCCCGTGCCCCGCTCCGCCGCCGCCTCGCGCCGC
CCGCCCCGGCTCTGACTGACCGCGTTACTCCCACAGGTGAGCGGGCGGGACGGCCCTTCTCCTCCGGGCT
GTAATTAGCGCTTGGTTTAATGACGGCTTGTTTCTTTTCTGTGGCTGCGTGAAAGCCTTGAGGGGCTCCG
GGAGGGCCCTTTGTGCGGGGGGAGCGGCTCGGGGGGTGCGTGCGTGTGTGTGTGCGTGGGGAGCGCCGCG
TGCGGCTCCGCGCTGCCCGGCGGCTGTGAGCGCTGCGGGCGCGGCGCGGGGCTTTGTGCGCTCCGCAGTG
TGCGCGAGGGGAGCGCGGCCGGGGGCGGTGCCCCGCGGTGCGGGGGGGGCTGCGAGGGGAACAAAGGCTG
CGTGCGGGGTGTGTGCGTGGGGGGGTGAGCAGGGGGTGTGGGCGCGTCGGTCGGGCTGCAACCCCCCCTG
CACCCCCCTCCCCGAGTTGCTGAGCACGGCCCGGCTTCGGGTGCGGGGCTCCGTACGGGGCGTGGCGCGG
GGCTCGCCGTGCCGGGCGGGGGGTGGCGGCAGGTGGGGGTGCCGGGCGGGGCGGGGCCGCCTCGGGCCGG
GGAGGGCTCGGGGGAGGGGCGCGGCGGCCCCCGGAGCGCCGGCGGCTGTCGAGGCGCGGCGAGCCGCAGC
CATTGCCTTTTATGGTAATCGTGCGAGAGGGCGCAGGGACTTCCTTTGTCCCAAATCTGTGCGGAGCCGA
AATCTGGGAGGCGCCGCCGCACCCCCTCTAGCGGGCGCGGGGCGAAGCGGTGCGGCGCCGGCAGGAAGGA
AATGGGCGGGGAGGGCCTTCGTGCGTCGCCGCGCCGCCGTCCCCTTCTCCCTCTCCAGCCTCGGGGCTGT
CCGCGGGGGGACGGCTGCCTTCGGGGGGGACGGGGCAGGGCGGGGTTCGGCTTCTGGCGTGTGACCGGCG
GCTCTAGAGCCTCTGCTAACCATGTTCATGCCTTCTTCTTTTTCCTACAGCTCCTGGGCAACGTGCTGGT
TATTGTGCTGTCTCATCATTTTGGCAAAGAAGGTACCTCGCGAGCCGCCACCATGAACAACTCTCAGGGC
AGAGTGACCTTCGAGGACGTGACCGTGAACTTCACCCAAGGCGAGTGGCAGAGACTGAACCCCGAGCAGA
GAAACCTGTACCGGGACGTGATGCTGGAAAACTACAGCAACCTGGTGTCCGTCGGCCAGGGCGAGACAAC
AAAGCCTGACGTGATCCTGCGGCTGGAACAGGGCAAAGAGCCTTGGCTGGAAGAGGAAGAGGTGCTCGGA
TCTGGCAGAGCCGAGAAGAATGGCGACATCGGCGGACAGATCTGGAAGCCCAAGGACGTGAAAGAGTCTC
TGAGTGGCGGCTCAAGTGGCGGGTCTAGTGGGAGTGAAACGCCAGGGACTTCAGAATCAGCAACCCCGGA
ATCATCCGGCGGATCATCCGGTGGGTCTGTATACATGGACAAGAAGTACTCTATCGGCCTGGCCATCGGC
ACCAATTCTGTTGGATGGGCCGTGATCACCGACGAGTACAAGGTGCCCAGCAAGAAATTCAAGGTGCTGG
GCAACACCGACCGGCACAGCATCAAGAAGAATCTGATCGGCGCCCTGCTGTTCGACTCTGGCGAAACAGC
CGAAGCCACCAGACTGAAGAGAACCGCCAGACGGCGGTACACCAGAAGAAAGAACCGGATCTGCTACCTG
CAAGAGATCTTCAGCAACGAGATGGCCAAGGTGGACGACAGCTTCTTCCACAGACTGGAAGAGTCCTTCC
TGGTCGAGGAAGATAAGAAGCACGAGCGGCACCCCATCTTCGGCAACATCGTGGATGAGGTGGCCTACCA
CGAGAAGTACCCTACCATCTACCACCTCCGGAAGAAACTGGTGGACAGCACCGACAAGGCCGACCTGAGA
CTGATCTATCTGGCCCTGGCTCACATGATCAAGTTCCGGGGCCACTTTCTGATCGAGGGCGACCTGAATC
CTGACAACAGCGACGTGGACAAGCTGTTCATCCAGCTGGTGCAGACCTACAACCAGCTGTTCGAGGAAAA
CCCCATCAACGCCAGCGGAGTGGATGCCAAGGCCATCCTGTCTGCCAGACTGAGCAAGAGCAGACGCCTG
GAAAACCTGATCGCTCAGCTGCCCGGCGAGAAGAAGAACGGCCTGTTCGGAAACCTGATTGCCCTGAGCC
TGGGCCTGACACCTAACTTCAAGAGCAACTTCGACCTGGCTGAGGACGCCAAACTGCAGCTGTCCAAGGA
CACCTACGACGACGACCTGGACAATCTGCTGGCCCAGATCGGCGATCAGTACGCCGACTTGTTTCTGGCC
GCCAAGAACCTGTCCGACGCCATCCTGCTGAGCGACATCCTGAGAGTGAACACCGAGATCACAAAGGCCC
CTCTGAGCGCCTCTATGATCAAGAGATACGACGAGCACCACCAGGATCTGACCCTGCTGAAGGCCCTCGT
TAGACAGCAGCTGCCTGAGAAGTACAAAGAGATTTTCTTCGACCAGAGCAAGAACGGCTACGCCGGCTAC
ATTGATGGCGGAGCCAGCCAAGAGGAATTTTACAAGTTCATCAAGCCCATCCTTGAGAAGATGGACGGCA
CCGAGGAACTGCTGGTCAAGCTGAACAGAGAGGACCTGCTGCGGAAGCAGCGGACCTTCGACAATGGCTC
TATCCCTCACCAGATCCACCTGGGAGAGCTGCACGCCATTCTGCGGAGACAAGAGGACTTTTACCCATTC
CTGAAGGACAACCGGGAAAAGATTGAGAAGATCCTGACCTTCAGAATCCCCTACTACGTGGGACCACTGG
CCAGAGGCAATAGCAGATTCGCCTGGATGACCAGAAAGAGCGAGGAAACCATCACACCCTGGAACTTCGA
GGAAGTGGTGGACAAGGGCGCCAGCGCTCAGTCCTTCATCGAGCGGATGACCAACTTCGATAAGAACCTG
CCTAACGAGAAGGTGCTGCCCAAGCACAGCCTGCTGTACGAGTACTTCACCGTGTATAACGAGCTGACCA
AAGTGAAATACGTGACCGAGGGAATGAGAAAGCCCGCCTTTCTGAGCGGCGAGCAGAAAAAGGCCATTGT
GGATCTGCTGTTCAAGACCAACCGGAAAGTGACAGTGAAGCAGCTGAAAGAGGACTACTTCAAGAAAATC
GAGTGCTTCGACAGCGTGGAAATCAGCGGCGTGGAAGATCGGTTCAATGCCAGCCTGGGCACATACCACG
ACCTGCTGAAAATTATCAAGGACAAGGACTTCCTGGACAACGAAGAGAACGAGGACATCCTGGAAGACAT
CGTGCTGACCCTGACACTGTTTGAGGACAGAGAGATGATCGAGGAACGGCTGAAAACATACGCCCACCTG
TTCGACGACAAAGTGATGAAGCAACTGAAGCGGCGGAGATACACCGGCTGGGGTAGACTGTCCCGGAAGC
TGATCAACGGCATCCGGGATAAGCAGTCCGGCAAGACCATCCTGGACTTTCTGAAGTCCGACGGCTTCGC
CAACAGAAACTTCATGCAGCTGATCCACGACGACAGCCTGACCTTTAAAGAGGACATCCAGAAAGCCCAG
GTGTCCGGCCAAGGCGATTCTCTGCACGAGCACATTGCCAACCTGGCCGGATCTCCCGCCATTAAGAAGG
GCATCCTGCAGACCGTGAAGGTGGTGGACGAGCTTGTGAAAGTGATGGGCAGACACAAGCCCGAGAACAT
CGTGATCGAAATGGCCAGAGAGAACCAGACCACACAGAAGGGCCAGAAGAACAGCCGCGAGAGAATGAAG
CGGATCGAAGAGGGCATCAAAGAGCTGGGCAGCCAGATCCTGAAAGAACACCCCGTGGAAAACACCCAGC
TGCAGAACGAGAAGCTGTACCTGTACTACCTGCAGAATGGACGGGATATGTACGTGGACCAAGAGCTGGA
CATCAACCGGCTGTCCGACTACGATGTGGACGCTATCGTGCCCCAGTCTTTTCTGAAGGACGACTCCATC
GACAACAAGGTCCTGACCAGAAGCGACAAGAACCGGGGCAAGAGCGATAACGTGCCCTCCGAAGAGGTGG
TCAAGAAGATGAAGAACTATTGGCGCCAGCTGCTGAATGCCAAGCTGATTACCCAGCGGAAGTTCGACAA
CCTGACCAAGGCCGAAAGAGGCGGCCTGAGCGAACTGGATAAGGCCGGCTTCATCAAGAGACAGCTGGTG
GAAACCCGGCAGATCACCAAACACGTGGCACAGATTCTGGACTCCCGGATGAACACTAAGTACGACGAGA
ACGACAAACTGATCCGGGAAGTGAAAGTCATCACCCTGAAGTCCAAGCTGGTGTCTGATTTCCGGAAGGA
TTTCCAGTTCTACAAAGTGCGCGAGATCAACAACTACCATCACGCCCACGACGCCTACCTGAATGCCGTT
GTTGGAACAGCCCTGATCAAGAAGTATCCCAAGCTGGAAAGCGAGTTCGTGTACGGCGACTACAAGGTGT
ACGACGTGCGGAAGATGATCGCCAAGAGCGAGCAAGAGATTGGCAAGGCTACCGCCAAGTACTTTTTCTA
CTCCAACATCATGAACTTTTTCAAGACAGAGATCACCCTGGCCAACGGCGAGATCCGGAAAAGACCCCTG
ATCGAGACAAACGGCGAAACCGGGGAGATCGTGTGGGATAAGGGCAGAGATTTTGCCACAGTGCGGAAAG
TGCTGAGCATGCCCCAAGTGAATATCGTGAAGAAAACCGAGGTGCAGACAGGCGGCTTCAGCAAAGAGTC
TATCCTGCCTAAGCGGAACAGCGACAAGCTGATCGCCCGGAAGAAGGACTGGGACCCAAAGAAGTACGGC
GGCTTCGATAGCCCTACCGTGGCCTATTCTGTGCTGGTGGTGGCCAAAGTGGAAAAGGGCAAGTCCAAGA
AACTCAAGAGCGTGAAAGAACTGCTCGGCATCACCATCATGGAACGGTCCAGCTTTGAGAAGAACCCTAT
TGATTTCCTTGAGGCCAAGGGCTACAAAGAAGTGAAAAAGGACCTGATCATCAAGCTCCCCAAGTACTCC
CTGTTCGAGCTGGAAAATGGCCGGAAGCGGATGCTGGCTTCTGCTGGCGAACTGCAGAAGGGAAACGAAC
TGGCCCTGCCTAGCAAATATGTGAACTTTCTGTACCTGGCCAGCCACTATGAGAAGCTGAAGGGCAGCCC
CGAGGACAATGAGCAAAAGCAGCTGTTTGTCGAGCAGCACAAGCACTACCTGGACGAGATCATCGAGCAG
ATCAGCGAGTTCTCCAAGAGAGTGATCCTGGCTGACGCCAATCTGGACAAAGTGCTGTCCGCCTACAACA
AGCACCGGGACAAGCCTATCAGAGAGCAGGCCGAGAATATCATCCACCTGTTTACCCTGACCAACCTGGG
AGCCCCTGCCGCCTTCAAGTACTTCGACACCACCATCGACCGGAAGCGCTACACCAGCACCAAAGAGGTT
CTGGACGCCACACTGATCCACCAGAGCATCACCGGCCTGTACGAGACAAGAATCGACCTGTCTCAGCTCG
GCGGCGATCCTCGAGGCTATCCCTATGACGTGCCCGATTATGCCAGCAGTGGCAGCGGCTCCCCCAAGAA
AAAACGCAAGGTGGAAGATCCTAAGAAAAAGCGGAAAGTGGTTAACGGAAGTGGCGAGGGCAGAGGAAGT
CTGCTAACATGCGGTGACGTCGAGGAGAATCCTGGCCCACCTGCCGCTAAACGGGTCAAACTCGACGGCG
GTTCTGGAGGTCCTGCTGCAAAGCGCGTTAAGTTGGATGCTAGCATGGAATTTGTGTCTAAAGGGGAAGC
AGTCATTAAAGAGTTCATGCGCTTCAAAGTACACATGGAAGGAAGTATGAACGGGCACGAATTTGAAATA
GAAGGCGAAGGGGAAGGTCGGCCATACGAAGGGACGCAAACCGCGAAGTTGAAGGTTACAAAGGGAGGAC
CGTTGCCCTTTAGCTGGGACATCCTGTCTCCACAGTTTATGTACGGTTCAAGAGCTTTTACTAAGCACCC
CGCTGACATCCCGGACTACTATAAACAGTCATTCCCCGAAGGATTCAAATGGGAGAGGGTCATGAATTTC
GAGGACGGAGGTGCTGTTACAGTTACGCAGGATACCTCACTTGAGGATGGCACGCTTATATATAAGGTGA
AGCTCCGCGGTACGAACTTTCCGCCGGACGGCCCCGTTATGCAGAAGAAGACGATGGGCTGGGAAGCCTC
TACGGAACGCCTGTATCCTGAGGACGGTGTTCTGAAAGGGGATATTAAAATGGCCCTTCGGTTGAAAGAT
GGGGGCCGCTATCTTGCGGACTTTAAGACCACCTACAAAGCAAAAAAGCCTGTCCAAATGCCCGGTGCAT
ATAACGTCGATAGAAAACTTGATATAACCTCCCATAATGAAGATTACACAGTAGTCGAGCAGTACGAACG
AAGCGAAGGTCGGCACTCAACTGGAGGTATGGATGAATTGTATAAGTAGGATATCATGCCTAATTTTGAG
TGTATTACTTTCGAAAATCAACCTCTGGATTACAAAATTTGTGAAAGATTGACTGGTATTCTTAACTATG
TTGCTCCTTTTACGCTATGTGGATACGCTGCTTTAATGCCTTTGTATCATGCTATTGCTTCCCGTATGGC
TTTCATTTTCTCCTCCTTGTATAAATCCTGGTTGCTGTCTCTTTATGAGGAGTTGTGGCCCGTTGTCAGG
CAACGTGGCGTGGTGTGCACTGTGTTTGCTGACGCAACCCCCACTGGTTGGGGCATTGCCACCACCTGTC
AGCTCCTTTCCGGGACTTTCGCTTTCCCCCTCCCTATTGCCACGGCGGAACTCATCGCCGCCTGCCTTGC
CCGCTGCTGGACAGGGGCTCGGCTGTTGGGCACTGACAATTCCGTGGTGTTGTCGGGGAAATCATCGTCC
TTTCCTTGGCTGCTCGCCTATGTTGCCACCTGGATTCTGCGCGGGACGTCCTTCTGCTACGTCCCTTCGG
CCCTCAATCCAGCGGACCTTCCTTCCCGCGGCCTGCTGCCGGCTCTGCGGCCTCTTCCGCGTCTTCGCCT
TCGCCCTCAGACGAGTCGGATCTCCCTTTGGGCCGCCTCCCCGCATCGATACCGAGCGCTGGTCGACAGA
TCTACGGGTGGCATCCCTGTGACCCCTCCCCAGTGCCTCTCCTGGCCCTGGAAGTTGCCACTCCAGTGCC
CACCAGCCTTGTCCTAATAAAATTAAGTTGCATCATTTTGTCTGACTAGGTGTCCTTCTATAATATTATG
GGGTGGAGGGGGGTGGTATGGAGCAAGGGGCAAGTTGGGAAGACAACCTGTAGGGCCTGCGGGGTCTATT
GGGAACCAAGCTGGAGTGCAGTGGCACAATCTTGGCTCACTGCAATCTCCGCCTCCTGGGTTCAAGCGAT
TCTCCTGCCTCAGCCTCCCGAGTTGTTGGGATTCCAGGCATGCATGACCAGGCTCAGCTAATTTTTGTTT
TTTTGGTAGAGACGGGGTTTCACCATATTGGCCAGGCTGGTCTCCAACTCCTAATCTCAGGTGATCTACC
CACCTTGGCCTCCCAAATTGCTGGGATTACAGGCGTGAACCACTGCTCCCTTCCCTGTCCTTGTTTAAAC
GCGATCGCTTA
Features (pLannotate 1.2.2; 29 found; start..end, strand, type, name):
    495..614     -  CDS            B (fragment): PORTL_LAMBD - Experimental evidence at protein level: Swiss-Prot protein existence level 1. Forms the portal vertex of the capsid (PubMed:6228056, PubMed:6232391). This portal plays critical roles in head assembly, genome packaging, neck/tail attachment, and genome ejection (Probable). The portal protein multimerizes as a single ring-shaped homododecamer arranged around a central channel (PubMed:6232391). Binds to the terminase subunits to form the packaging machine (PubMed:7799432). From Escherichia phage lambda (Bacteriophage lambda).
    616..771     +  CDS            lacZα (fragment): LacZα fragment of β-galactosidase; lacZ fragment
    776..1204    +  rep_origin     f1 ori (sequence partly withheld): f1 bacteriophage origin of replication; arrow indicates direction of (+) strand synthesis
   1257..1361    +  promoter       AmpR promoter: bla
   1362..2222    +  CDS            AmpR: β-lactamase; bla; confers resistance to ampicillin, carbenicillin, and related antibiotics
   2393..2981    +  rep_origin     ori: high-copy-number ColE1/pMB1/pBR322/pUC origin of replication
   3164..3256    +  CDS            lacI (fragment): lac repressor; lacI; The lac repressor binds to the lac operator to inhibit transcription in E. coli. This inhibition can be relieved by adding lactose or isopropyl-β-D-thiogalactopyranoside (IPTG).
   3269..3290    +  protein_bind   CAP binding site: CAP binding activates transcription in the presence of cAMP. E. coli catabolite activator protein
   3305..3335    +  promoter       lac promoter: promoter for the E. coli lac operon
   3339..3361    +  protein_bind   lac operator (fragment): The lac repressor binds to the lac operator to inhibit transcription in E. coli. This inhibition can be relieved by adding lactose or isopropyl-β-D-thiogalactopyranoside (IPTG). lac repressor encoded by lacI
   3397..3864    -  CDS            B (fragment): PORTL_LAMBD - Experimental evidence at protein level: Swiss-Prot protein existence level 1. Forms the portal vertex of the capsid (PubMed:6228056, PubMed:6232391). This portal plays critical roles in head assembly, genome packaging, neck/tail attachment, and genome ejection (Probable). The portal protein multimerizes as a single ring-shaped homododecamer arranged around a central channel (PubMed:6232391). Binds to the terminase subunits to form the packaging machine (PubMed:7799432). From Escherichia phage lambda (Bacteriophage lambda).
   4424..4457    -  protein_bind   loxP: Cre-mediated recombination occurs in the 8-bp core sequence (GCATACAT). Cre recombinase
   4458..4682    -  polyA_signal   bGH poly(A) signal: bovine growth hormone polyadenylation signal
   4691..5236    -  CDS            MGMT (fragment): MGMT_HUMAN - Experimental evidence at protein level: Swiss-Prot protein existence level 1. Involved in the cellular defense against the biological effects of O6-methylguanine (O6-MeG) and O4-methylthymine (O4-MeT) in DNA. Repairs the methylated nucleobase in DNA by stoichiometrically transferring the methyl group to a cysteine residue in the enzyme. This is a suicide reaction: the enzyme is irreversibly inactivated. From Homo sapiens (Human).
   5297..6088    -  CDS            neo: KKA2_KLEPN - Also known as kan, nptII. Experimental evidence at protein level: Swiss-Prot protein existence level 1. Resistance to kanamycin, neomycin, paromomycin, ribostamycin, butirosin and gentamicin B. From Klebsiella pneumoniae.
   6143..7165    -  CDS            hph: KHYB_ECOLX - Experimental evidence at protein level: Swiss-Prot protein existence level 1. The aminoglycoside phosphotransferases achieve inactivation of their antibiotic substrates by phosphorylation. Only phosphorylates hygromycin and closely related compounds such as demethyl analogs and destomycin. From Escherichia coli.
   7184..8344    -  promoter       EF-1α promoter: strong constitutive promoter for human elongation factor EF-1α
   8344..8377    -  protein_bind   loxP: Cre-mediated recombination occurs in the 8-bp core sequence (GCATACAT). Cre recombinase
   8916..9044    +  CDS            OR51A4 (fragment): O51A4_HUMAN - Experimental evidence at transcript level: Swiss-Prot protein existence level 2. Odorant receptor. From Homo sapiens (Human).
   9762..9977    -  CDS            SURF1 (fragment): SURF1_HUMAN - Also known as SURF-1. Experimental evidence at protein level: Swiss-Prot protein existence level 1. Component of the MITRAC (mitochondrial translation regulation assembly intermediate of cytochrome c oxidase complex) complex, that regulates cytochrome c oxidase assembly. From Homo sapiens (Human).
  10384..10590   +  CDS            Surf2 (fragment): SURF2_MOUSE - Also known as Surf-2. Experimental evidence at protein level: Swiss-Prot protein existence level 1. From Mus musculus (Mouse).
  10611..10990   +  enhancer       CMV enhancer: human cytomegalovirus immediate early enhancer
  10992..11268   +  promoter       chicken β-actin promoter: No description available
  11269..12285   +  intron         chimeric intron: chimera between introns from chicken β-actin and rabbit β-globin
  12358..12660   +  CDS            ZIM3 (fragment): ZIM3_HUMAN - Also known as ZNF657. Experimental evidence at protein level: Swiss-Prot protein existence level 1. May be involved in transcriptional regulation. From Homo sapiens (Human).
  12760..16863   +  CDS            cas9: CAS9_STRP1 - Also known as csn1 From Streptococcus pyogenes serotype M1.
  17119..17811   +  CDS            mScarlet: mScarlet is a basic (constitutively fluorescent) red fluorescent protein published in 2016, derived from synthetic construct. It has moderate acid sensitivity.
  17851..18439   +  misc_feature   WPRE: woodchuck hepatitis virus posttranscriptional regulatory element
  18471..18947   +  polyA_signal   hGH poly(A) signal: human growth hormone polyadenylation signal
