[The description below was written by a language model from this plasmid's Addgene catalogue record and pLannotate feature annotations shown in this document.]
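Description:
iF51 PB-Zim3-dCas9-mScarlet-Hygro-Neo-SnapTag is a large (about 19 kb) mammalian expression plasmid built on the M54 backbone for constitutive CRISPR interference. The "PB" in its name indicates a piggyBac transposon design for genomic integration, although the automated feature table does not annotate the transposon terminal repeats. In bacteria it is maintained through a high-copy ColE1/pUC-type origin with ampicillin resistance. An f1 origin and remnants of lacZα/lac regulatory elements are also present. Short matches to the phage lambda portal protein appear to be stuffer or backbone-derived sequence.

The payload consists of two divergently oriented cassettes. The first uses a CAG promoter (CMV enhancer, chicken β-actin promoter and chimeric intron) to drive the KRAB-type repressor domain of human ZIM3, joined by an XTEN-style linker to catalytically dead Streptococcus pyogenes Cas9 carrying an HA tag and SV40 nuclear localisation signals. A T2A peptide then separates off a nuclear-targeted (myc NLS) mScarlet reporter, so red nuclear fluorescence marks expressing cells. WPRE and an hGH polyadenylation signal complete this transcript. The second cassette uses the EF-1α promoter to express hygromycin resistance, neomycin resistance and SnapTag (annotated as an MGMT fragment, from which SnapTag derives), linked by T2A sequences and ended by a bGH poly(A) signal. loxP sites flank this cassette, which would permit Cre-mediated removal of the selection module. Fragments matching SURF1/Surf2 and OR51A4 lie between the two cassettes. The record does not explain them, though they may be non-coding regulatory or spacer sequence. The plasmid supplies no guide RNA, so sgRNAs must be delivered separately for stable gene knockdown, and the depositing initiative's name suggests use in iPSC-based models.
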