Addgene plasmid #204725: iF51 PB-Zim3-dCas9-mScarlet-Hygro-Neo-SnapTag
Purpose: Constitutive CRISPRi by Zim3-dCas9
Depositing lab: iPSC Neurodegenerative Disease Initiative (iNDI) & Michael Ward. Depositing organization: National Institute of Neurological Disorders and Strokes (NINDS).
Backbone
  Vector backbone: M54
  Vector type: Mammalian Expression
  Selectable markers: Hygromycin ; Neomycin
Growth in bacteria
  Bacterial resistance: Ampicillin, 100 μg/mL
  Growth temperature: 37°C
  Growth strain: DH5alpha
  Copy number: High Copy
Gene/Insert
  Gene/Insert name: Zim3-dCas9 (alt name: PB-CAG(Zim3-XTENsion-dCas9-HA-2(svNLS)-T2A-2(mycNLS)-mScarlet-WPRE-pA)-EF1a(HygroR-T2A-NeoR-T2A-SnapTag-pA))
  Species: Synthetic
  Cloning method: Gibson Cloning
Terms and licenses: Academic/Nonprofit Terms; Industry Terms: Not Available to Industry
How to cite: iF51 PB-Zim3-dCas9-mScarlet-Hygro-Neo-SnapTag was a gift from iPSC Neurodegenerative Disease Initiative (iNDI) & Michael Ward (Addgene plasmid # 204725 ; http://n2t.net/addgene:204725 ; RRID:Addgene_204725)
